Addgene plasmid #168779: pJS699
Purpose: Encodes the SARS-CoV-2 Spike Receptor Binding Domain (RBD) and can be combined with pJS697 through homologous recombination
Depositing lab: Timothy Whitehead. Depositing organization: University of Colorado, Boulder. Publication: One-shot identification of SARS-CoV-2 S RBD escape mutants using yeast screening. Francino-Urdaniz IM, Steiner PJ, Kirby MB, Zhao F, Haas CM, Barman S, Rhodes ER, Leonard AC, Peng L, Sprenger KG, Jardine JG, Whitehead TA. Cell Rep. 2021 Aug 31;36(9):109627. doi: 10.1016/j.celrep.2021.109627. Epub 2021 Aug 10. PubMed 34416153.
Backbone
  Vector backbone: pUC19
Growth in bacteria
  Bacterial resistance: Kanamycin, 50 μg/mL
  Growth temperature: 37°C
  Growth strain: DH5alpha
  Copy number: High Copy
Gene/Insert
  Gene/Insert name: Spike RBD
  Species: betacoronavirus
  Mutation: N343Q
  Entrez Gene: S (a.k.a. GU280_gp02, spike glycoprotein)
  Promoter: GAL1
  Tag / fusion protein: Cmyc (C terminal on insert)
  Cloning method: Gibson Cloning
  Sequencing primers: 5′ M13R; 3′ M13F
Terms and licenses: Academic/Nonprofit Terms; Industry Terms: Not Available to Industry
How to cite: pJS699 was a gift from Timothy Whitehead (Addgene plasmid # 168779 ; http://n2t.net/addgene:168779 ; RRID:Addgene_168779)
