[The description below was written by a language model from this plasmid's Addgene catalogue record and pLannotate feature annotations shown in this document.]
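Description:
pJS699 is a small (about 3.5 kb) pUC19-derived bacterial cloning plasmid that serves as a donor of the SARS-CoV-2 spike receptor binding domain (RBD) coding sequence for yeast work. It replicates in E. coli from the high-copy ColE1/pUC origin. Selection is by kanamycin, through an aminoglycoside phosphotransferase (aph(3')-Ia) gene driven by the AmpR (bla) promoter, which takes the place of the usual pUC19 ampicillin marker. Remnants of the parental backbone are annotated around the insert, including the CAP site, lac promoter and operator, fragments of the multiple cloning site and lacZα, and short bom, rop and lacI fragments. No yeast origin of replication or auxotrophic marker appears in the feature table, so the plasmid is not set up to be maintained in yeast by itself.

The payload is a roughly 600 bp fragment of the spike (S) gene encoding the RBD. It carries an N343Q substitution, which changes an asparagine known to be an N-linked glycosylation site in spike. A C-terminal c-Myc epitope tag follows the RBD, and such tags are commonly used to detect full-length expression. The catalogue entry lists GAL1 as the promoter, but no GAL1 promoter is annotated in the sequenced plasmid. The galactose-inducible promoter may therefore be supplied by the partner construct, although the record does not state this.

According to the stated purpose, pJS699 is combined with pJS697 through homologous recombination to assemble the complete expression construct. The associated publication title describes yeast-based screening to identify RBD escape mutants, and this tagged RBD cassette fits that application.
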