Features (pLannotate 1.2.2; 13 found; start..end, strand, type, name):
      1..22      +  protein_bind   CAP binding site: CAP binding activates transcription in the presence of cAMP. E. coli catabolite activator protein
     37..67      +  promoter       lac promoter: promoter for the E. coli lac operon
     75..91      +  protein_bind   lac operator: The lac repressor binds to the lac operator to inhibit transcription in E. coli. This inhibition can be relieved by adding lactose or isopropyl-β-D-thiogalactopyranoside (IPTG). lac repressor encoded by lacI
    128..151     -  misc_feature   MCS (fragment): pUC18/19 multiple cloning site
    262..876     +  CDS            S (fragment): SPIKE_SARS2 - Experimental evidence at protein level: Swiss-Prot protein existence level 1. [Spike glycoprotein]: May down-regulate host tetherin (BST2) by lysosomal degradation, thereby counteracting its antiviral activity. From Severe acute respiratory syndrome coronavirus 2 (2019-nCoV) (SARS-CoV-2).
    892..918     +  CDS            Myc (fragment): Myc (human c-Myc proto-oncogene) epitope tag
   1019..1176    +  CDS            lacZα (fragment): LacZα fragment of β-galactosidase; lacZ fragment
   1182..1281    -  misc_feature   bom (fragment): basis of mobility region from pBR322
   1383..1418    -  CDS            rop (fragment): Rop protein, which maintains plasmids at low copy number; rop
   1513..1617    +  promoter       AmpR promoter: bla
   1618..2433    +  CDS            KanR: aminoglycoside phosphotransferase; aph(3')-Ia; confers resistance to kanamycin in bacteria or G418 (Geneticin®) in eukaryotes
   2613..3201    +  rep_origin     ori: high-copy-number ColE1/pMB1/pBR322/pUC origin of replication
   3384..3476    +  CDS            lacI (fragment): lac repressor; lacI; The lac repressor binds to the lac operator to inhibit transcription in E. coli. This inhibition can be relieved by adding lactose or isopropyl-β-D-thiogalactopyranoside (IPTG).
>Addgene plasmid #168779 | pJS699 | addgene full sequence | sequence record 341381 | Addgene NGS Result
TAATGTGAGTTAGCTCACTCATTAGGCACCCCAGGCTTTACACTTTATGCTTCCGGCTCGTATGTTGTGT
GGAATTGTGAGCGGATAACAATTTCACACAGGAAACAGCTATGACCATGATTACGCCAAGCTTGCATGCC
TGCAGGTCGACGCGGCCGCTCGACGATTGAAGGTAGATACCCATACGACGTTCCAGACTACGCTCTGCAG
GCTAGTGGTGGAGGAGGCTCTGGTGGAGGCGGTAGCGGAGGCGGAGGGTCGACAAACTTGTGCCCTTTTG
GTGAAGTTTTTCAAGCCACCAGATTTGCATCTGTTTATGCTTGGAACAGGAAGAGAATCAGCAACTGTGT
TGCTGATTATTCTGTCCTATATAATTCCGCATCATTTTCCACTTTTAAGTGTTATGGAGTGTCTCCTACT
AAATTAAATGATCTCTGCTTTACTAATGTCTATGCAGATTCATTTGTAATTAGAGGTGATGAAGTCAGAC
AAATCGCTCCAGGGCAAACTGGAAAGATTGCTGATTATAATTATAAATTACCAGATGATTTTACAGGCTG
CGTTATAGCTTGGAATTCTAACAATCTTGATTCTAAGGTTGGTGGTAATTATAATTACCTGTATAGATTG
TTTAGGAAGTCTAATCTCAAACCTTTTGAGAGAGATATTTCAACTGAAATCTATCAGGCCGGTAGCACAC
CTTGTAATGGTGTTGAAGGTTTTAATTGTTACTTTCCTTTACAATCATATGGTTTCCAACCCACTAATGG
TGTTGGTTACCAACCATACAGAGTAGTAGTACTTTCTTTTGAACTTCTACATGCACCAGCAACTGTTTGT
GGACCTAAAAAGTCTACTAATTTGGTTAAAAACAAAGGGGGCGGATCCGAACAAAAGCTTATTTCTGAAG
AGGACTTGTAATAGAGATCTGATAACAACAGTGTAGATGTAACAAAATCGACTTTGTTCCCACTGTACTT
TTAGCGGCCGCCCTCAGCGATATCGGTACCGAGCTCGAATTCACTGGCCGTCGTTTTACAACGTCGTGAC
TGGGAAAACCCTGGCGTTACCCAACTTAATCGCCTTGCAGCACATCCCCCTTTCGCCAGCTGGCGTAATA
GCGAAGAGGCCCGCACCGATCGCCCTTCCCAACAGTTGCGCAGCCTGAATGGCGAATGGCGCCTGATGCG
GTATTTTCTCCTTACGCATCTGTGCGGTATTTCACACCGCATATGGTGCACTCTCAGTACAATCTGCTCT
GATGCCGCATAGTTAAGCCAGCCCCGACACCCGCCAACACCCGCTGACGCGCCCTGACGGGCTTGTCTGC
TCCCGGCATCCGCTTACAGACAAGCTGTGACCGTCTCCGGGAGCTGCATGTGTCAGAGGTTTTCACCGTC
ATCACCGAAACGCGCGAGACGAAAGGGCCTCGTGATACGCCTATTTTTATAGGTTAATGTCATGATAATA
ATGGTTTCTTAGACGTCAGGTGGCACTTTTCGGGGAAATGTGCGCGGAACCCCTATTTGTTTATTTTTCT
AAATACATTCAAATATGTATCCGCTCATGAGACAATAACCCTGATAAATGCTTCAATAATATTGAAAAAG
GAAGAGTATGAGCCATATTCAACGGGAAACGTCTTGCTCTAGGCCGCGATTAAATTCCAACATGGATGCT
GATTTATATGGGTATAAATGGGCTCGCGATAATGTCGGGCAATCAGGTGCGACAATCTATCGATTGTATG
GGAAGCCCGATGCGCCAGAGTTGTTTCTGAAACATGGCAAAGGTAGCGTTGCCAATGATGTTACAGATGA
GATGGTCAGACTAAACTGGCTGACGGAATTTATGCCTCTTCCGACCATCAAGCATTTTATCCGTACTCCT
GATGATGCATGGTTACTCACCACTGCGATCCCCGGGAAAACAGCATTCCAGGTATTAGAAGAATATCCTG
ATTCAGGTGAAAATATTGTTGATGCGCTGGCAGTGTTCCTGCGCCGGTTGCATTCGATTCCTGTTTGTAA
TTGTCCTTTTAACAGCGATCGCGTATTTCGTCTCGCTCAGGCGCAATCACGAATGAATAACGGTTTGGTT
GATGCGAGTGATTTTGATGACGAGCGTAATGGCTGGCCTGTTGAACAAGTCTGGAAAGAAATGCATAAAC
TTTTGCCATTCTCACCGGATTCAGTCGTCACTCATGGTGATTTCTCACTTGATAACCTTATTTTTGACGA
GGGGAAATTAATAGGTTGTATTGATGTTGGACGAGTCGGAATCGCAGACCGATACCAGGATCTTGCCATC
CTATGGAACTGCCTCGGTGAGTTTTCTCCTTCATTACAGAAACGGCTTTTTCAAAAATATGGTATTGATA
ATCCTGATATGAATAAATTGCAGTTTCATTTGATGCTCGATGAGTTTTTCTAACCTCAGCAACTGTCAGA
CCAAGTTTACTCATATATACTTTAGATTGATTTAAAACTTCATTTTTAATTTAAAAGGATCTAGGTGAAG
ATCCTTTTTGATAATCTCATGACCAAAATCCCTTAACGTGAGTTTTCGTTCCACTGAGCGTCAGACCCCG
TAGAAAAGATCAAAGGATCTTCTTGAGATCCTTTTTTTCTGCGCGTAATCTGCTGCTTGCAAACAAAAAA
ACCACCGCTACCAGCGGTGGTTTGTTTGCCGGATCAAGAGCTACCAACTCTTTTTCCGAAGGTAACTGGC
TTCAGCAGAGCGCAGATACCAAATACTGTTCTTCTAGTGTAGCCGTAGTTAGGCCACCACTTCAAGAACT
CTGTAGCACCGCCTACATACCTCGCTCTGCTAATCCTGTTACCAGTGGCTGCTGCCAGTGGCGATAAGTC
GTGTCTTACCGGGTTGGACTCAAGACGATAGTTACCGGATAAGGCGCAGCGGTCGGGCTGAACGGGGGGT
TCGTGCACACAGCCCAGCTTGGAGCGAACGACCTACACCGAACTGAGATACCTACAGCGTGAGCTATGAG
AAAGCGCCACGCTTCCCGAAGGGAGAAAGGCGGACAGGTATCCGGTAAGCGGCAGGGTCGGAACAGGAGA
GCGCACGAGGGAGCTTCCAGGGGGAAACGCCTGGTATCTTTATAGTCCTGTCGGGTTTCGCCACCTCTGA
CTTGAGCGTCGATTTTTGTGATGCTCGTCAGGGGGGCGGAGCCTATGGAAAAACGCCAGCAACGCGGCCT
TTTTACGGTTCCTGGCCTTTTGCTGGCCTTTTGCTCACATGTTCTTTCCTGCGTTATCCCCTGATTCTGT
GGATAACCGTATTACCGCCTTTGAGTGAGCTGATACCGCTCGCCGCAGCCGAACGACCGAGCGCAGCGAG
TCAGTGAGCGAGGAAGCGGAAGAGCGCCCAATACGCAAACCGCCTCTCCCCGCGCGTTGGCCGATTCATT
AATGCAGCTGGCACGACAGGTTTCCCGACTGGAAAGCGGGCAGTGAGCGCAACGCAAT
